>Addgene plasmid #48342 | TNXXL-CTS20 | depositor partial sequence | sequence record 70023 | GGAGGTCTATATAAGCAGAGC
NNNNNNNNNNNNNAGNNNNNCNTATNAGTGNTAGAGNNCGTCGACGAGCTCGTTTAGTGAACCGTCAGAT
CGCCTGGAGACGCCATCCACGCTGTTTTGACCTCCATAGAAGACACCGGGACCGATCCAGCCTCCGGACT
CTAGCGTTTAAACTTAAGCTTGGTACCGAGCTCGGATCCCGCGGCCGCCACCATGGTGAGCAAGGGCGAG
GAGCTGTTCACCGGGGTGGTGCCCATCCTGGTCGAGCTGGACGGCGACGTAAACGGCCACAAGTTCAGCG
TGCGCGGCGAGGGCGAGGGCGATGCCACCAACGGCAAGCTGACCCTGAAGTTCATCTGCACCACCGGCAA
GCTGCCCGTGCCCTGGCCCACCCTCGTGACCACCCTGACCTGGGGCGTGCAGTGCTTCAGCCGCTACCCC
GACCACATGAAGCAGCACGACTTCTTCAAGTCCGCCATGCCCGAAGGCTACGTCCAGGAGCGTACCATCT
TCTTCAAGGACGACGGCAACTACAAGACCCGCGCCGAGGTGAAGTTCGAGGGCGACACCCTGGTGAACCG
CATCGAGCTGAAGGGCATCGACTTCAAGGAGGACGGCAACATCCTGGGGCACAAGCTGGAGTACAACTAC
ATCAGCCACAACGTCTATATCACCGCCGACAAGCAGAAGAACGGCATCAAGGCCCACTTCAAGATCCGCC
ACAACATCGAGGACGGCAGCGTGCAGCTCGCCGACCACTACCAGCAGAACACCCCCATCGGCGACGGCCC
CGTGCTGCTGCCCGACAACCACTACCTGAGCACCCAGTCCAAGCTGAGCAAAGACCCCAACGAGAAGCGC
GATCACATGGTCCTGCTGGAGTTCGTGACCGCCGCCCGCATGCTGAGCGAGGAAGAGCTGGCCAACTGCT
TCCGCATCTTCGACAAGGACGCTAACGGGTTCATCGACATCGAGGAGCTGGGTGAGATTCTCAGGGCCAC
TGGGGAGCACGTCACCGAG
