>Addgene plasmid #48342 | TNXXL-CTS20 | depositor partial sequence | sequence record 70024 | BGH reverse
NNNNNNNNNNGNNNCTAGACTCGAGCGGCCGCCACTGTGCTGGATATCCTGCAGTTATTCTGGTTTTATT
TTTCNGGTTTTGCTTTTCTTAAACCAGCAGCAAACGAGACAGCTCAGGAATTCATAGTCCTCGATGTTGT
GGCGGATCTTGAAGTTGGCCTTGATGCCGTTCTTCTGCTTGTCGGCCATGATATAGACGTTGTGGCTGTT
GTAGTTGTACTCCAGCTTGTGCCCCAGGATGTTGCCGTCCTCCTTGAAGTCGATGCCCTTCAGCTCGATG
CGGTTCACCAGGGTGTCGCCCTCGAACTTCACCTCGGCGCGGGTCTTGTAGTTGCCGTCGTCCTTGAAGA
AGATGGTGCGCTCCTGGACGTAGCCTTCGGGCATGGCGGACTTGAAGAAGTCGTGCTGCTTCATGTGGTC
GGGGTAGCGGGCGAAGCACATCAGGCCGTAGCCCAGGGTGGTCACGAGGGTGGGCCAGGGCACGGGCAGC
TTGCCGGTGGTGCAGATGAACTTCAGGGTCAGCTTGCCGTTGGTGGCATCGCCCTCGCCCTCGCCGCGCA
CGCTGAACTTGTGGCCGTTTACGTCGCCGTCCAGCTCGACCAGGATGGGCACCACCCCGGTGAACAGCTC
CTCGCCCTTGCTCACCATGCTGCCGCCGGTACCGCCCTTGTACAGCTCGTCCATGCCGAGAGTGATCCCG
GCGGCGGTCACGAACTCCAGCAGGACCATGTGATCGCGCTTCTCGTTGGGGTCTTTGCTCAGCTTGGACT
GGTAGCTCAGGTAGTGGTTGTCGGGCAGCAGCACGGGGCCGTCGCCGATGGGGGTGTTCTGCTGGTAGTG
GTCGGCGAGCTGCACGCCGCCCATGAGCTCCTGCACGCCCTCCATCATCTTCAGGAACTCATCGAAGTCA
ATGCGGCCGTCATTGTTCTTGTCTGAATCCTTCATGAGGTCTTCTATGTCCTCCTCGGTGACGTGCTCCC
CAGTGGCCCTGAAAATCTC
