>Addgene plasmid #48342 | TNXXL-CTS20 | addgene partial sequence | sequence record 72003 | LNCX 5'-AGCTCGTTTAGTGAACCGTCAGATC-3'
TTACTGGCTTATCGAAATTAATACGACTCACTATAGGGAGACCCAAGCTGGCTAGCGTTTAAACTTAAGC
TTGGTACCGAGCTCGGATCCCGCGGCCGCCACCATGGTGAGCAAGGGCGAGGAGCTGTTCACCGGGGTGG
TGCCCATCCTGGTCGAGCTGGACGGCGACGTAAACGGCCACAAGTTCAGCGTGCGCGGCGAGGGCGAGGG
CGATGCCACCAACGGCAAGCTGACCCTGAAGTTCATCTGCACCACCGGCAAGCTGCCCGTGCCCTGGCCC
ACCCTCGTGACCACCCTGACCTGGGGCGTGCAGTGCTTCAGCCGCTACCCCGACCACATGAAGCAGCACG
ACTTCTTCAAGTCCGCCATGCCCGAAGGCTACGTCCAGGAGCGTACCATCTTCTTCAAGGACGACGGCAA
CTACAAGACCCGCGCCGAGGTGAAGTTCGAGGGCGACACCCTGGTGAACCGCATCGAGCTGAAGGGCATC
GACTTCAAGGAGGACGGCAACATCCTGGGGCACAAGCTGGAGTACAACTACATCAGCCACAACGTCTATA
TCACCGCCGACAAGCAGAAGAACGGCATCAAGGCCCACTTCAAGATCCGCCACAACATCGAGGACGGCAG
CGTGCAGCTCGCCGACCACTACCAGCAGAACACCCCCATCGGCGACGGCCCCGTGCTGCTGCCCGACAAC
CACTACCTGAGCACCCAGTCCAAGCTGAGCAAAGACCCCAACGAGAAGCGCGATCACATGGTCCTGCTGG
AGTTCGTGACCGCCGCCCGCATGCTGAGCGAA
