>Addgene plasmid #48342 | TNXXL-CTS20 | addgene partial sequence | sequence record 72005 | BGH-rev 5'-TAGAAGGCACAGTCGAGG-3'
GGCCGCCACTGTGCTGGATATCCTGCAGTTATTCTGGTTTTATTTTTCTGGTTTTGCTTTTCTTAAACCA
GCAGCAAACGAGACAGCTCAGGAATTCATAGTCCTCGATGTTGTGGCGGATCTTGAAGTTGGCCTTGATG
CCGTTCTTCTGCTTGTCGGCCATGATATAGACGTTGTGGCTGTTGTAGTTGTACTCCAGCTTGTGCCCCA
GGATGTTGCCGTCCTCCTTGAAGTCGATGCCCTTCAGCTCGATGCGGTTCACCAGGGTGTCGCCCTCGAA
CTTCACCTCGGCGCGGGTCTTGTAGTTGCCGTCGTCCTTGAAGAAGATGGTGCGCTCCTGGACGTAGCCT
TCGGGCATGGCGGACTTGAAGAAGTCGTGCTGCTTCATGTGGTCGGGGTAGCGGGCGAAGCACATCAGGC
CGTAGCCCAGGGTGGTCACGAGGGTGGGCCAGGGCACGGGCAGCTTGCCGGTGGTGCAGATGAACTTCAG
GGTCAGCTTGCCGTTGGTGGCATCGCCCTCGCCCTCGCCGCGCACGCTGAACTTGTGGCCGTTTACGTCG
CCGTCCAGCTCGACCAGGATGGGCACCACCCCGGTGAACAGCTCCTCGCCCTTGCTCACCATGCTGCCGC
CGGTACCGCCCTTGTACAGCTCGTCCATGCCGAGAGTGATCCCGGCGGCGGTCACGAACTCCAGCAGGAC
CATGTGATCGCGCTTCTCGTTGGGGTCTTTGCTCAGCTTGGACTGGTAGCTCAGGTAGTGGTTGTCGGGC
AGCAGCACGGGGCCGTCGCCGATGGGGGTGTTCTGCTGGTAGTGGTCGGCGAGCTGCACGC
