[The description below was written by a language model from this plasmid's Addgene catalogue record.]
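Description:
TNXXL-CTS20 is a mammalian expression plasmid built on the pcDNA3.1 backbone, with a recorded total size of about 7.2 kb. It is propagated in E. coli under ampicillin selection and carries a neomycin resistance marker, so transfected mammalian cells can be selected with G418. The record does not list the promoter or other regulatory elements. pcDNA3.1 vectors normally drive expression from the CMV immediate-early promoter and terminate with the BGH polyadenylation signal, and the use of a BGH reverse sequencing primer is consistent with that arrangement.

The payload is a fusion protein in which TN-XXL sits at the N terminus and a short mouse-derived sequence, CTS20, is attached at the C terminus. The TN-XXL coding sequence is treated as part of the backbone, while the roughly 60 bp CTS20 insert was cloned into an EcoRI site that remains intact on both sides. TN-XXL is a genetically encoded, troponin C-based calcium indicator in which calcium binding changes the FRET efficiency between a cyan donor and a yellow acceptor fluorescent protein, giving a ratiometric readout. By its name and the stated purpose, CTS20 appears to be a cilia-targeting peptide of about 20 residues that directs the sensor to the primary cilium. The record does not name its parent gene beyond a mouse reference transcript.

According to the record, the construct serves as a FRET reporter for Ca2+ inside primary cilia. It allows live-cell imaging of ciliary calcium dynamics separately from bulk cytosolic signals in transfected mammalian cells.
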