Addgene plasmid #48342: TNXXL-CTS20
Purpose: FRET reporter for Ca2+ inside primary cilia
Depositing lab: Takanari Inoue. Depositing organization: Johns Hopkins University and School of Medicine. Publication: Genetically encoded calcium indicator illuminates calcium dynamics in primary cilia. Su S, Phua SC, Derose R, Chiba S, Narita K, Kalugin PN, Katada T, Kontani K, Takeda S, Inoue T. Nat Methods. 2013 Sep 22. doi: 10.1038/nmeth.2647. PubMed 24056873.
Backbone
  Vector backbone: pcDNA3.1
  Backbone manufacturer: Invitrogen
  Backbone size w/o insert (bp): 7100
  Total vector size (bp): 7200
  Vector type: Mammalian Expression
  Selectable markers: Neomycin (select with G418)
Growth in bacteria
  Bacterial resistance: Ampicillin, 100 μg/mL
  Growth temperature: 37°C
  Growth strain: DH5alpha
  Copy number: Unknown
Gene/Insert
  Gene/Insert name: CTS20
  Species: M. musculus (mouse)
  Insert size (bp): 60
  GenBank ID: NM_153179.2
  Tag / fusion protein: TN-XXL (N terminal on backbone)
  Cloning method: Restriction Enzyme; 5′ cloning site EcoRI (not destroyed); 3′ cloning site EcoRI (not destroyed)
  Sequencing primers: 5′ GGAGGTCTATATAAGCAGAGC; 3′ BGH reverse
Terms and licenses: Academic/Nonprofit Terms; Industry Terms: Not Available to Industry
How to cite: TNXXL-CTS20 was a gift from Takanari Inoue (Addgene plasmid # 48342 ; http://n2t.net/addgene:48342 ; RRID:Addgene_48342)
